Addgene plasmid #202360: Talin-XT48-Cterminal-mEmerald
Purpose: Talin(DeltaR2-10::FlnAIg1-8)-mEmerald
Depositing lab: Pakorn Kanchanawong. Depositing organization: National University of Singapore. Publication: Talin determines the nanoscale architecture of focal adhesions. Liu J, Wang Y, Goh WI, Goh H, Baird MA, Ruehland S, Teo S, Bate N, Critchley DR, Davidson MW, Kanchanawong P. Proc Natl Acad Sci U S A. 2015 Sep 1;112(35):E4864-73. doi: 10.1073/pnas.1512025112. Epub 2015 Aug 17. PubMed 26283369.
Backbone
  Vector backbone: pCMV
  Backbone manufacturer: Clontech
  Vector type: Mammalian Expression
  Selectable markers: Neomycin (select with G418)
Growth in bacteria
  Bacterial resistance: Kanamycin, 50 μg/mL
  Growth temperature: 37°C
  Growth strain: DH5alpha
  Copy number: Unknown
Gene/Insert
  Gene/Insert name: Talin(DeltaR2-10::FlnAIg1-8)-mEmerald
Terms and licenses: Academic/Nonprofit Terms; Industry Terms: Not Available to Industry
How to cite: Talin-XT48-Cterminal-mEmerald was a gift from Pakorn Kanchanawong (Addgene plasmid # 202360 ; http://n2t.net/addgene:202360 ; RRID:Addgene_202360)
