[The description below was written by a language model from this plasmid's Addgene catalogue record and pLannotate feature annotations shown in this document.]
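Description:
Talin-XT48-Cterminal-mEmerald is a mammalian expression plasmid of about 10.8 kb built on a Clontech-type pCMV backbone. It encodes an engineered talin fused at its C-terminus to the green fluorescent protein mEmerald. Expression is driven by the human cytomegalovirus immediate early enhancer and promoter and terminated by an SV40 polyadenylation signal. According to the catalogue entry, the insert is a talin variant in which rod domains R2 to R10 have been deleted and replaced with filamin A immunoglobulin-like repeats 1 to 8. The automated annotation labels the roughly 6 kb open reading frame simply as a fragment of mouse Tln1 and does not mark the filamin-derived segment separately, so the chimeric junctions cannot be read from the feature table. mEmerald, a bright monomeric GFP variant, lies downstream of the talin-derived sequence after a short linker region.

The plasmid is propagated in E. coli through a high-copy ColE1/pUC-type origin, and an f1 origin is also present. A single Tn5 aminoglycoside phosphotransferase gene serves as the selectable marker in both hosts. A bacterial promoter (annotated as the AmpR promoter) drives it for kanamycin resistance in bacteria, while the SV40 early promoter and an HSV TK polyadenylation signal allow G418 selection in mammalian cells. The short large T antigen and ble fragments in the annotation look like backbone remnants rather than functional genes.

The associated publication concerns how talin determines the nanoscale architecture of focal adhesions. The construct therefore appears intended for imaging a talin with a substituted rod region, with the fluorescent tag reporting the position of the protein's C-terminus in adhesions.
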