Features (pLannotate 1.2.2; 14 found; start..end, strand, type, name):
     58..361     +  enhancer       CMV enhancer: human cytomegalovirus immediate early enhancer
    362..565     +  promoter       CMV promoter: human cytomegalovirus (CMV) immediate early promoter
    588..632     +  misc_feature   MCS (fragment): multiple cloning site
    640..6666    +  CDS            Tln1 (fragment): TLN1_MOUSE - Also known as Tln. Experimental evidence at protein level: Swiss-Prot protein existence level 1. Probably involved in connections of major cytoskeletal structures to the plasma membrane. High molecular weight cytoskeletal protein concentrated at regions of cell-substratum contact and, in lymphocytes, at cell-cell contacts. From Mus musculus (Mouse).
   6733..7452    +  CDS            mEmerald: brightly fluorescent monomeric variant of GFP mammalian codon-optimized
   7468..7551    +  CDS            large T antigen (fragment): large T antigen from SV40 (simian virus 40)
   7574..7695    +  polyA_signal   SV40 poly(A) signal: SV40 polyadenylation signal
   7729..8157    -  rep_origin     f1 ori (sequence partly withheld): f1 bacteriophage origin of replication; arrow indicates direction of (+) strand synthesis
   8184..8288    +  promoter       AmpR promoter: bla
   8290..8647    +  promoter       SV40 promoter: SV40 enhancer and early promoter
   8682..9476    +  CDS            NeoR/KanR: aminoglycoside phosphotransferase from Tn5; aph(3')-II (or nptII); confers resistance to neomycin, kanamycin, and G418 (Geneticin®)
   9497..9649    +  CDS            ble (fragment): BLE_KLEPN - Experimental evidence at protein level: Swiss-Prot protein existence level 1. Binding protein with a strong affinity to the bleomycin family of antibiotics. Binds to CL990; an antimitotic-antibiotic compound. From Klebsiella pneumoniae.
   9708..9755    +  polyA_signal   HSV TK poly(A) signal: herpes simplex virus thymidine kinase polyadenylation signal (Cole and Stacy, 1985)
  10084..10672   +  rep_origin     ori: high-copy-number ColE1/pMB1/pBR322/pUC origin of replication
>Addgene plasmid #202360 | Talin-XT48-Cterminal-mEmerald | addgene full sequence | sequence record 402870 | Addgene NGS Result
TTATTAATAGTAATCAATTACGGGGTCATTAGTTCATAGCCCATATATGGAGTTCCGCGTTACATAACTT
ACGGTAAATGGCCCGCCTGGCTGACCGCCCAACGACCCCCGCCCATTGACGTCAATAATGACGTATGTTC
CCATAGTAACGCCAATAGGGACTTTCCATTGACGTCAATGGGTGGAGTATTTACGGTAAACTGCCCACTT
GGCAGTACATCAAGTGTATCATATGCCAAGTACGCCCCCTATTGACGTCAATGACGGTAAATGGCCCGCC
TGGCATTATGCCCAGTACATGACCTTATGGGACTTTCCTACTTGGCAGTACATCTACGTATTAGTCATCG
CTATTACCATGGTGATGCGGTTTTGGCAGTACATCAATGGGCGTGGATAGCGGTTTGACTCACGGGGATT
TCCAAGTCTCCACCCCATTGACGTCAATGGGAGTTTGTTTTGGCACCAAAATCAACGGGACTTTCCAAAA
TGTCGTAACAACTCCGCCCCATTGACGCAAATGGGCGGTAGGCGTGTACGGTGGGAGGTCTATATAAGCA
GAGCTGGTTTAGTGAACCGTCAGATCCGCTAGCGCTACCGGACTCAGATCTCGAGCTCAAGCTTCGAATT
CTAGCCACCATGGTTGCGCTTTCGCTGAAGATTAGCATTGGGAATGTGGTGAAGACGATGCAATTTGAGC
CATCTACCATGGTGTACGACGCCTGCCGCATGATTCGTGAGCGGATCCCAGAGGCCCTGGCTGGCCCTCC
CAACGACTTTGGGCTCTTTCTGTCAGATGATGACCCCAAAAAAGGCATCTGGCTAGAGGCTGGGAAAGCT
TTGGACTACTACATGCTCCGAAATGGGGACACCATGGAGTACAGAAAAAAGCAAAGACCCCTGAAGATAC
GGATGTTAGACGGAACGGTGAAGACTATCATGGTGGATGACTCCAAGACCGTCACAGACATGCTCATGAC
CATTTGTGCCCGAATTGGTATCACCAACCATGATGAGTATTCACTGGTTCGAGAGCTGATGGAAGAAAAG
AAAGATGAGGGGACAGGGACCCTGAGAAAAGACAAGACCCTACTGCGAGATGAAAAGAAGATGGAGAAGC
TAAAGCAGAAGTTGCACACAGACGATGAGTTGAACTGGCTGGACCATGGGCGGACACTGAGGGAACAGGG
AGTGGAAGAGCATGAGACGTTGCTGCTGCGGAGAAAGTTCTTCTACTCAGACCAGAATGTGGATTCCCGC
GACCCTGTACAGCTGAACCTTCTCTATGTGCAGGCACGAGATGACATCCTGAATGGCTCCCATCCTGTCT
CCTTTGACAAGGCCTGTGAATTTGCAGGCTTCCAGTGCCAGATCCAGTTTGGACCTCACAATGAACAGAA
GCACAAGGCTGGCTTCCTTGACCTGAAGGACTTCCTGCCCAAGGAGTATGTGAAGCAGAAGGGAGAGCGT
AAGATCTTTCAGGCACACAAGAATTGTGGGCAGATGAGTGAAATTGAGGCCAAGGTACGCTACGTGAAGC
TGGCCCGTTCCCTCAAGACTTACGGTGTCTCCTTCTTCCTAGTCAAGGAAAAGATGAAGGGGAAGAATAA
ACTGGTGCCCAGGCTGTTGGGCATCACTAAGGAGTGTGTGATGCGTGTGGATGAGAAGACCAAGGAGGTG
ATTCAGGAATGGAGCCTCACCAACATCAAACGCTGGGCTGCCTCTCCCAAGAGCTTTACTCTGGACTTTG
GAGACTATCAGGATGGCTACTACTCAGTACAGACGACAGAAGGCGAGCAGATCGCACAGCTCATTGCTGG
CTACATAGATATCATCCTTAAGAAGAAAAAAAGCAAGGACCATTTTGGGCTGGAGGGAGATGAAGAGTCT
ACTATGTTGGAGGACTCAGTGTCTCCCAAAAAGTCAACAGTCCTTCAGCAGCAGTACAACCGAGTGGGGA
AAGTGGAGCACGGCTCTGTGGCTCTGCCAGCCATCATGCGCTCTGGAGCCTCTGGTCCTGAGAATTTCCA
GGTGGGGAGCATGCCACCTGCCCAGCAGCAGATCACCAGTGGCCAGATGCACCGAGGACACATGCCACCT
CTGACTTCAGCCCAGCAGGCGCTCACTGGAACCATTAACTCCAGCATGCAGGCTGTGCAGGCTGCCCAGG
CCACTCTGGATGACTTTGAGACTCTACCCCCTCTTGGCCAGGATGCTGCCTCCAAAGCTTGGCGTAAGAA
CAAGATGGATGAATCAAAGCATGAGATCCACTCCCAGGTAGATGCCATCACAGCTGGCACTGCCTCTGTG
GTAAACCTGACAGCAGGAGATCCTGCAGAGACAGACTATACAGCAGTGGGCTGTGCAGTCACCACCATCT
CTTCCAACCTGACGGAGATGTCCCGTGGGGTGAAGCTATTGGCTGCCCTGCTGGAGGATGAAGGCGGCAA
TGGCCGGCCCCTTCTGCAAGCAGCAAAGGGCCTTGCAGGGGCTGTGTCGGAACTGCTTCGCAGTGCTCAG
CCCGCCAGCGCTGAGCCTCGTCAGAACCTGCTGCAGGCAGCCGGGAACGTGGGCCAGGCCAGTGGGGAGC
TGTTGCAGCAAATTCCCAAACTGAACCCGAAGAAAGCCCGTGCCTACGGGCCAGGCATCGAGCCCACAGG
CAACATGGTGAAGAAGCGGGCAGAGTTCACTGTGGAAACCAGAAGTGCTGGCCAGGGAGAGGTGCTGGTG
TACGTGGAGGACCCGGCCGGACACCAGGAGGAGGCAAAAGTGACCGCCAATAACGACAAGAACCGCACCT
TCTCCGTCTGGTACGTCCCCGAGGTGACGGGGACTCATAAGGTTACTGTGCTCTTTGCTGGCCAGCACAT
CGCCAAGAGCCCCTTCGAGGTGTACGTGGATAAGTCACAGGGTGACGCCAGCAAAGTGACAGCCCAAGGT
CCCGGCCTGGAGCCCAGTGGCAACATCGCCAACAAGACCACCTACTTTGAGATCTTTACGGCAGGAGCTG
GCACGGGCGAGGTCGAGGTTGTGATCCAGGACCCCATGGGACAGAAGGGCACGGTAGAGCCTCAGCTGGA
GGCCCGGGGCGACAGCACATACCGCTGCAGCTACCAGCCCACCATGGAGGGCGTCCACACCGTGCACGTC
ACGTTTGCCGGCGTGCCCATCCCTCGCAGCCCCTACACTGTCACTGTTGGCCAAGCCTGTAACCCGAGTG
CCTGCCGGGCGGTTGGCCGGGGCCTCCAGCCCAAGGGTGTGCGGGTGAAGGAGACAGCTGACTTCAAGGT
GTACACAAAGGGCGCTGGCAGTGGGGAGCTGAAGGTCACCGTGAAGGGCCCCAAGGGAGAGGAGCGCGTG
AAGCAGAAGGACCTGGGGGATGGCGTGTATGGCTTCGAGTATTACCCCATGGTCCCTGGAACCTATATCG
TCACCATCACGTGGGGTGGTCAGAACATCGGGCGCAGTCCCTTCGAAGTGAAGGTGGGCACCGAGTGTGG
CAATCAGAAGGTACGGGCCTGGGGCCCTGGGCTGGAGGGCGGCGTCGTTGGCAAGTCAGCAGACTTTGTG
GTGGAGGCTATCGGGGACGACGTGGGCACGCTGGGCTTCTCGGTGGAAGGGCCATCGCAGGCTAAGATCG
AATGTGACGACAAGGGCGACGGCTCCTGTGATGTGCGCTACTGGCCGCAGGAGGCTGGCGAGTATGCCGT
TCACGTGCTGTGCAACAGCGAAGACATCCGCCTCAGCCCCTTCATGGCTGACATCCGTGACGCGCCCCAG
GACTTCCACCCAGACAGGGTGAAGGCACGTGGGCCTGGATTGGAGAAGACAGGTGTGGCCGTCAACAAGC
CAGCAGAGTTCACAGTGGATGCCAAGCACGGTGGCAAGGCCCCACTTCGGGTCCAAGTCCAGGACAATGA
AGGCTGCCCTGTGGAGGCGTTGGTCAAGGACAACGGCAATGGCACTTACAGCTGCTCCTACGTGCCCAGG
AAGCCGGTGAAGCACACAGCCATGGTGTCCTGGGGAGGCGTCAGCATCCCCAACAGCCCCTTCAGGGTGA
ATGTGGGAGCTGGCAGCCACCCCAACAAGGTCAAAGTATACGGCCCCGGAGTAGCCAAGACAGGGCTCAA
GGCCCACGAGCCCACCTACTTCACTGTGGACTGCGCCGAGGCTGGCCAGGGGGACGTCAGCATCGGCATC
AAGTGTGCCCCTGGAGTGGTAGGCCCCGCCGAAGCTGACATCGACTTCGACATCATCCGCAATGACAATG
ACACCTTCACGGTCAAGTACACGCCCCGGGGGGCTGGCAGCTACACCATTATGGTCCTCTTTGCTGACCA
GGCCACGCCCACCAGCCCCATCCGAGTCAAGGTGGAGCCCTCTCATGACGCCAGTAAGGTGAAGGCCGAG
GGCCCTGGCCTCAGTCGCACTGGTGTCGAGCTTGGCAAGCCCACCCACTTCACAGTAAATGCCAAAGCTG
CTGGCAAAGGCAAGCTGGACGTCCAGTTCTCAGGACTCACCAAGGGGGATGCAGTGCGAGATGTGGACAT
CATCGACCACCATGACAACACCTACACAGTCAAGTACACGCCTGTCCAGCAGGGTCCAGTAGGCGTCAAT
GTCACTTATGGAGGGGATCCCATCCCTAAGAGCCCTTTCTCAGTGGCAGTATCTCCAAGCCTGGACCTCA
GCAAGATCAAGGTGTCTGGCCTGGGAGAGAAGGTGGACGTTGGCAAAGACCAGGAGTTCACAGTCAAATC
AAAGGGTGCTGGTGGTCAAGGCAAAGTGGCATCCAAGATTGTGGGCCCCTCGGGTGCAGCGGTGCCCTGC
AAGGTGGAGCCAGGCCTGGGGGCTGACAACAGTGTGGTGCGCTTCCTGCCCCGTGAGGAAGGGCCCTATG
AGGTGGAGGTGACCTATGACGGCGTGCCCGTGCCTGGCAGCCCCTTTCCTCTGGAAGCTGTGGGTACCCA
GGCCTGCATTACAGCAGCCAGTGCTGTGTCTGGTATCATTGCTGACCTCGACACCACCATCATGTTCGCT
ACTGCTGGCACACTTAACCGTGAGGGTGCTGAAACTTTTGCTGACCACCGGGAGGGTATCTTAAAGACAG
CAAAGGTTCTTGTGGAGGACACCAAGGTCCTAGTGCAGAATGCAGCTGGGAGCCAGGAGAAGTTGGCACA
AGCCGCCCAGTCCTCCGTGGCCACCATTACCCGCCTCGCTGATGTGGTCAAGCTCGGTGCAGCCAGCCTA
GGAGCCGAAGACCCTGAAACTCAGGTGGTGCTGATCAATGCAGTAAAGGACGTAGCCAAGGCCCTGGGTG
ACCTCATCAGCGCTACGAAGGCTGCAGCGGGCAAAGTTGGGGATGACCCTGCAGTGTGGCAGCTCAAGAA
CTCTGCCAAGGTGATGGTGACCAATGTGACATCATTGCTCAAGACAGTGAAGGCTGTGGAAGATGAGGCC
ACCAAAGGCACACGGGCCCTAGAGGCAACCACAGAGCACATACGTCAGGAACTGGCGGTCTTCTGTTCCC
CAGAGCCACCTGCCAAGACCTCTACCCCTGAAGACTTCATCCGAATGACCAAGGGTATTACTATGGCAAC
AGCCAAAGCCGTTGCTGCTGGCAATTCCTGTCGACAGGAAGATGTCATTGCCACAGCCAATCTGAGCCGA
CGGGCTATTGCGGACATGCTTCGGGCTTGCAAGGAAGCAGCTTTCCACCCAGAAGTGGCGCCTGATGTAC
GGCTCCGAGCCCTGCACTATGGCCGGGAGTGTGCCAATGGTTACCTGGAACTGCTGGACCACGTGCTGCT
GACCCTTCAGAAGCCAAACCCAGACCTGAAGCAGCAGCTAACTGGACACTCAAAGCGGGTTGCTGGCTCT
GTGACTGAGCTCATCCAGGCTGCTGAAGCCATGAAAGGAACAGAGTGGGTGGACCCAGAGGACCCTACTG
TCATTGCTGAGAATGAGCTCTTGGGAGCCGCAGCCGCCATCGAGGCTGCAGCCAAGAAGCTGGAGCAGCT
GAAGCCCAGGGCCAAACCCAAGGAGGCGGATGAGTCCTTGAACTTTGAGGAACAAATCCTAGAAGCTGCC
AAGTCCATCGCTGCAGCCACCAGTGCACTGGTAAAGGCTGCGTCAGCAGCCCAGAGGGAGCTGGTGGCTC
AAGGAAAGGTGGGCGCCATTCCAGCCAATGCACTGGATGATGGGCAGTGGTCGCAGGGCCTCATTTCCGC
TGCCCGTATGGTGGCTGCGGCCACCAACAATCTGTGTGAAGCAGCTAACGCAGCTGTCCAGGGCCATGCT
AGCCAGGAGAAACTCATTTCCTCAGCCAAGCAAGTAGCTGCCTCCACAGCTCAGCTCCTGGTAGCTTGCA
AGGTCAAAGCAGATCAGGACTCTGAGGCAATGAAACGGCTCCAGGCTGCTGGCAATGCAGTGAAGAGGGC
CTCAGATAACCTGGTAAAGGCGGCCCAGAAAGCTGCAGCCTTCGAAGACCAGGAGAATGAGACGGTGGTG
GTGAAGGAGAAAATGGTTGGGGGCATTGCCCAGATTATCGCAGCACAGGAAGAGATGCTTCGGAAGGAAC
GAGAGCTGGAAGAGGCTCGGAAAAAGCTCGCCCAGATCCGGCAGCAGCAGTACAAGTTCTTGCCTTCAGA
GCTTCGAGACGAGCACGGCGCTGGGTCCGGGTCCGGGCAAGGGTCCGGCGCAGGCTCCGCGTCCCGATCA
CCGGTCGCCACCATGGTGAGCAAGGGCGAGGAGCTGTTCACCGGGGTGGTGCCCATCCTGGTCGAGCTGG
ACGGCGACGTAAACGGCCACAAGTTCAGCGTGTCCGGCGAGGGCGAGGGCGATGCCACCTACGGCAAGCT
GACCCTGAAGTTCATCTGCACCACCGGCAAGCTGCCCGTGCCCTGGCCCACCCTCGTGACCACCTTGACC
TACGGCGTGCAGTGCTTCGCCCGCTACCCCGACCACATGAAGCAGCACGACTTCTTCAAGTCCGCCATGC
CCGAAGGCTACGTCCAGGAGCGCACCATCTTCTTCAAGGACGACGGCAACTACAAGACCCGCGCCGAGGT
GAAGTTCGAGGGCGACACCCTGGTGAACCGCATCGAGCTGAAGGGCATCGACTTCAAGGAGGACGGCAAC
ATCCTGGGGCACAAGCTGGAGTACAACTACAACAGCCACAAGGTCTATATCACCGCCGACAAGCAGAAGA
ACGGCATCAAGGTGAACTTCAAGACCCGCCACAACATCGAGGACGGCAGCGTGCAGCTCGCCGACCACTA
CCAGCAGAACACCCCCATCGGCGACGGCCCCGTGCTGCTGCCCGACAACCACTACCTGAGCACCCAGTCC
AAGCTGAGCAAAGACCCCAACGAGAAGCGCGATCACATGGTCCTGCTGGAGTTCGTGACCGCCGCCGGGA
TCACTCTCGGCATGGACGAGCTGTACAAGTAAGCGGCCGCGACTCTAGATCATAATCAGCCATACCACAT
TTGTAGAGGTTTTACTTGCTTTAAAAAACCTCCCACACCTCCCCCTGAACCTGAAACATAAAATGAATGC
AATTGTTGTTGTTAACTTGTTTATTGCAGCTTATAATGGTTACAAATAAAGCAATAGCATCACAAATTTC
ACAAATAAAGCATTTTTTTCACTGCATTCTAGTTGTGGTTTGTCCAAACTCATCAATGTATCTTAAGGCG
TAAATTGTAAGCGTTAATATTTTGTTAAAATTCGCGTTAAATTTTTGTTAAATCAGCTCATTTTTTAACC
AATAGGCCGAAATCGGCAAAATCCCTTATAAATCAAAAGAATAGACCGAGATAGGGT
[37 nt withheld, positions 7828-7864]
AAAGAACGTGGACTCCAACGTCAAAGG
[49 nt withheld, positions 7892-7940]
T
[91 nt withheld, positions 7942-8032]
G
[124 nt withheld, positions 8034-8157]
CAGGTGGCACTTTTCGGGGAAATGTGCGCGGAACCCCTATTTGTTTATTTTTCTAAATACATTCAAATAT
GTATCCGCTCATGAGACAATAACCCTGATAAATGCTTCAATAATATTGAAAAAGGAAGAGTCCTGAGGCG
GAAAGAACCAGCTGTGGAATGTGTGTCAGTTAGGGTGTGGAAAGTCCCCAGGCTCCCCAGCAGGCAGAAG
TATGCAAAGCATGCATCTCAATTAGTCAGCAACCAGGTGTGGAAAGTCCCCAGGCTCCCCAGCAGGCAGA
AGTATGCAAAGCATGCATCTCAATTAGTCAGCAACCATAGTCCCGCCCCTAACTCCGCCCATCCCGCCCC
TAACTCCGCCCAGTTCCGCCCATTCTCCGCCCCATGGCTGACTAATTTTTTTTATTTATGCAGAGGCCGA
GGCCGCCTCGGCCTCTGAGCTATTCCAGAAGTAGTGAGGAGGCTTTTTTGGAGGCCTAGGCTTTTGCAAA
GATCGATCAAGAGACAGGATGAGGATCGTTTCGCATGATTGAACAAGATGGATTGCACGCAGGTTCTCCG
GCCGCTTGGGTGGAGAGGCTATTCGGCTATGACTGGGCACAACAGACAATCGGCTGCTCTGATGCCGCCG
TGTTCCGGCTGTCAGCGCAGGGGCGCCCGGTTCTTTTTGTCAAGACCGACCTGTCCGGTGCCCTGAATGA
ACTGCAAGACGAGGCAGCGCGGCTATCGTGGCTGGCCACGACGGGCGTTCCTTGCGCAGCTGTGCTCGAC
GTTGTCACTGAAGCGGGAAGGGACTGGCTGCTATTGGGCGAAGTGCCGGGGCAGGATCTCCTGTCATCTC
ACCTTGCTCCTGCCGAGAAAGTATCCATCATGGCTGATGCAATGCGGCGGCTGCATACGCTTGATCCGGC
TACCTGCCCATTCGACCACCAAGCGAAACATCGCATCGAGCGAGCACGTACTCGGATGGAAGCCGGTCTT
GTCGATCAGGATGATCTGGACGAAGAGCATCAGGGGCTCGCGCCAGCCGAACTGTTCGCCAGGCTCAAGG
CGAGCATGCCCGACGGCGAGGATCTCGTCGTGACCCATGGCGATGCCTGCTTGCCGAATATCATGGTGGA
AAATGGCCGCTTTTCTGGATTCATCGACTGTGGCCGGCTGGGTGTGGCGGACCGCTATCAGGACATAGCG
TTGGCTACCCGTGATATTGCTGAAGAGCTTGGCGGCGAATGGGCTGACCGCTTCCTCGTGCTTTACGGTA
TCGCCGCTCCCGATTCGCAGCGCATCGCCTTCTATCGCCTTCTTGACGAGTTCTTCTGAGCGGGACTCTG
GGGTTCGAAATGACCGACCAAGCGACGCCCAACCTGCCATCACGAGATTTCGATTCCACCGCCGCCTTCT
ATGAAAGGTTGGGCTTCGGAATCGTTTTCCGGGACGCCGGCTGGATGATCCTCCAGCGCGGGGATCTCAT
GCTGGAGTTCTTCGCCCACCCTAGGGGGAGGCTAACTGAAACACGGAAGGAGACAATACCGGAAGGAACC
CGCGCTATGACGGCAATAAAAAGACAGAATAAAACGCACGGTGTTGGGTCGTTTGTTCATAAACGCGGGG
TTCGGTCCCAGGGCTGGCACTCTGTCGATACCCCACCAAGACCCCATTGGGGCCAATACGCCCGCGTTTC
TTCCTTTTCCCCACCCCACCCCCCAAGTTCGGGTGAAGGCCCAGGGCTCGCAGCCAACGTCGGGGCGGCA
GGCCCTGCCATAGCCTCAGGTTACTCATATATACTTTAGATTGATTTAAAACTTCATTTTTAATTTAAAA
GGATCTAGGTGAAGATCCTTTTTGATAATCTCATGACCAAAATCCCTTAACGTGAGTTTTCGTTCCACTG
AGCGTCAGACCCCGTAGAAAAGATCAAAGGATCTTCTTGAGATCCTTTTTTTCTGCGCGTAATCTGCTGC
TTGCAAACAAAAAAACCACCGCTACCAGCGGTGGTTTGTTTGCCGGATCAAGAGCTACCAACTCTTTTTC
CGAAGGTAACTGGCTTCAGCAGAGCGCAGATACCAAATACTGTTCTTCTAGTGTAGCCGTAGTTAGGCCA
CCACTTCAAGAACTCTGTAGCACCGCCTACATACCTCGCTCTGCTAATCCTGTTACCAGTGGCTGCTGCC
AGTGGCGATAAGTCGTGTCTTACCGGGTTGGACTCAAGACGATAGTTACCGGATAAGGCGCAGCGGTCGG
GCTGAACGGGGGGTTCGTGCACACAGCCCAGCTTGGAGCGAACGACCTACACCGAACTGAGATACCTACA
GCGTGAGCTATGAGAAAGCGCCACGCTTCCCGAAGGGAGAAAGGCGGACAGGTATCCGGTAAGCGGCAGG
GTCGGAACAGGAGAGCGCACGAGGGAGCTTCCAGGGGGAAACGCCTGGTATCTTTATAGTCCTGTCGGGT
TTCGCCACCTCTGACTTGAGCGTCGATTTTTGTGATGCTCGTCAGGGGGGCGGAGCCTATGGAAAAACGC
CAGCAACGCGGCCTTTTTACGGTTCCTGGCCTTTTGCTGGCCTTTTGCTCACATGTTCTTTCCTGCGTTA
TCCCCTGATTCTGTGGATAACCGTATTACCGCCATGCATTAG
